>Addgene plasmid #104094 | pSF4 TetCMV intron Renilla STOP 12xPP7 1xfirefly-siRNA xrRNA12 24xMS2 SV40 CTE polyA | depositor full sequence | sequence record 201326 | pSF4 TetCMV intron Renilla STOP 12xPP7 1xfirefly-siRNA xrRNA12 24xMS2 SV40 CTE polyA sequence 10143 bps
GCGTAATCATGGTCATAGCTGTTTCCTGTGTGAAATTGTTATCCGCTCACAATTCCACACAACATACGAG
CCGGAAGCATAAAGTGTAAAGCCTGGGGTGCCTAATGAGTGAGCTAACTCACATTAATTGCGTTGCGCTC
ACTGCCCGCTTTCCAGTCGGGAAACCTGTCGTGCCAGCTGCATTAATGAATCGGCCAACGCGCGGGGAGA
GGCGGTTTGCGTATTGGGCGCTCTTCCGCTTCCTCGCTCACTGACTCGCTGCGCTCGGTCGTTCGGCTGC
GGCGAGCGGTATCAGCTCACTCAAAGGCGGTAATACGGTTATCCACAGAATCAGGGGATAACGCAGGAAA
GAACATGTGAGCAAAAGGCCAGCAAAAGGCCAGGAACCGTAAAAAGGCCGCGTTGCTGGCGTTTTTCCAT
AGGCTCCGCCCCCCTGACGAGCATCACAAAAATCGACGCTCAAGTCAGAGGTGGCGAAACCCGACAGGAC
TATAAAGATACCAGGCGTTTCCCCCTGGAAGCTCCCTCGTGCGCTCTCCTGTTCCGACCCTGCCGCTTAC
CGGATACCTGTCCGCCTTTCTCCCTTCGGGAAGCGTGGCGCTTTCTCAATGCTCACGCTGTAGGTATCTC
AGTTCGGTGTAGGTCGTTCGCTCCAAGCTGGGCTGTGTGCACGAACCCCCCGTTCAGCCCGACCGCTGCG
CCTTATCCGGTAACTATCGTCTTGAGTCCAACCCGGTAAGACACGACTTATCGCCACTGGCAGCAGCCAC
TGGTAACAGGATTAGCAGAGCGAGGTATGTAGGCGGTGCTACAGAGTTCTTGAAGTGGTGGCCTAACTAC
GGCTACACTAGAAGGACAGTATTTGGTATCTGCGCTCTGCTGAAGCCAGTTACCTTCGGAAAAAGAGTTG
GTAGCTCTTGATCCGGCAAACAAACCACCGCTGGTAGCGGTGGTTTTTTTGTTTGCAAGCAGCAGATTAC
GCGCAGAAAAAAAGGATCTCAAGAAGATCCTTTGATCTTTTCTACGGGGTCTGACGCTCAGTGGAACGAA
AACTCACGTTAAGGGATTTTGGTCATGAGATTATCAAAAAGGATCTTCACCTAGATCCTTTTAAATTAAA
AATGAAGTTTTAAATCAATCTAAAGTATATATGAGTAAACTTGGTCTGACAGTTACCAATGCTTAATCAG
TGAGGCACCTATCTCAGCGATCTGTCTATTTCGTTCATCCATAGTTGCCTGACTCCCCGTCGTGTAGATA
ACTACGATACGGGAGGGCTTACCATCTGGCCCCAGTGCTGCAATGATACCGCGAGACCCACGCTCACCGG
CTCCAGATTTATCAGCAATAAACCAGCCAGCCGGAAGGGCCGAGCGCAGAAGTGGTCCTGCAACTTTATC
CGCCTCCATCCAGTCTATTAATTGTTGCCGGGAAGCTAGAGTAAGTAGTTCGCCAGTTAATAGTTTGCGC
AACGTTGTTGCCATTGCTACAGGCATCGTGGTGTCACGCTCGTCGTTTGGTATGGCTTCATTCAGCTCCG
GTTCCCAACGATCAAGGCGAGTTACATGATCCCCCATGTTGTGCAAAAAAGCGGTTAGCTCCTTCGGTCC
TCCGATCGTTGTCAGAAGTAAGTTGGCCGCAGTGTTATCACTCATGGTTATGGCAGCACTGCATAATTCT
CTTACTGTCATGCCATCCGTAAGATGCTTTTCTGTGACTGGTGAGTACTCAACCAAGTCATTCTGAGAAT
AGTGTATGCGGCGACCGAGTTGCTCTTGCCCGGCGTCAATACGGGATAATACCGCGCCACATAGCAGAAC
TTTAAAAGTGCTCATCATTGGAAAACGTTCTTCGGGGCGAAAACTCTCAAGGATCTTACCGCTGTTGAGA
TCCAGTTCGATGTAACCCACTCGTGCACCCAACTGATCTTCAGCATCTTTTACTTTCACCAGCGTTTCTG
GGTGAGCAAAAACAGGAAGGCAAAATGCCGCAAAAAAGGGAATAAGGGCGACACGGAAATGTTGAATACT
CATACTCTTCCTTTTTCAATATTATTGAAGCATTTATCAGGGTTATTGTCTCATGAGCGGATACATATTT
GAATGTATTTAGAAAAATAAACAAATAGGGGTTCCGCGCACATTTCCCCGAAAAGTGCCACCTGACGTCT
AAGAAACCATTATTATCATGACATTAACCTATAAAAATAGGCGTATCACGAGGCCCTTTCGTCATCGCGC
GTTTCGGTGATGACGGTGAAAACCTCTGACACATGCAGCTCCCGGAGACGGTCACAGCTTGTCTGTAAGC
GGATGCCGGGAGCAGACAAGCCCGTCAGGGCGCGTCAGCGGGTGTTGGCGGGTGTCGGGGCTGGCTTAAC
TATGCGGCATCAGAGCAGATTGTACTGAGAGTGCACCATATGCGGTGTGAAATACCGCACAGATGCGTAA
GGAGAAAATACCGCATCAGGCGCCATTCGCCATTCAGGCTGCGCAACTGTTGGGAAGGGCGATCGGTGCG
GGCCTCTTCGCTATTACGCCAGCTGGCGAAAGGGGGATGTGCTGCAAGGCGATTAAGTTGGGTAACGCCA
GGGTTTTCCCAGTCACGACGTTGTAAAACGACGGCCAGTGAATTAATTCCAAGCTAAGTGAAAGACTCTG
TCTCAAAAACCAACCTGACACCTGAGCCGGAGCGTTGGCTCTCACTACCATAGAATATTTTTTCACAACA
CACACACACACACACACACACACACACACACACACACACACACAGTCATACACATAGACACAGTCACACA
CACACACATGCACACACACACACACACACTCACACACACACATACATACACACATTCACACACACCCATA
CACACATTTTCACAGTCACACACACAAACACAATCACACACACACACATCAATCAATCAATCAATCAATA
TACCAAAAATGATAGCTCATACCTGTAATCTTAGATGTGGGAAGGCTAAAACAGCAGGCTACCCATGACT
TCAAGGTCACCCTGGGTTACAGAGTAGCTAATAGTCTAGCTTGAACTATAGTGTAGGATCTTTAAAAAAA
AATTAACCAACCAACCAACAAACAAACAAACAAACAACAACAACAACAAATGGAAGACAGAGGACAAAAA
AAAATAAAAGAAAAAGTAGAAAGCCAATGGAGATACTATCTTAAAATTAGAAATATTTATGACACATTCT
GAATACTCCATGTTTATTTCAAGGAAGCCAATGTAACTTTAAGTACTATGGCCATTTAATGTAAATACTT
AAGAAAAAAAACCAAATTAATTTTGATACATGCTGCATGTGTGAAAGACCCCCGCTGACGGGTAGTCAAT
CACTCAGAGGAGACCCTCCCAAGGAACAGCGAGACCACAAGTCGGATGCAACTGCAAGAGGGTTTATTGG
ATACACGGGTACCCGGGCGACTCAGTCAATCGGAGGACTGGCGCCCCGAGTGAGGGGTTGTGGGCTCGAG
CTCGGGGAGCAGAAGCGCGCGAACAGAAGTCGAGCTAGCTTGCCAAACCTACAGGTGGGGTCTTTCATTC
CCCCCTTTTTCTGGAGACTAAATAAAATCTTTTATTTTATCTATGGCTCGTACTCTATAGGCTTCAGCTG
GTGATATTGTTGAGTCAAAACTAGAGCCTGGACCACTGATATCCTGTCTTTAACAAATTGGACTAATCCG
GATCTGAAGTTCCTATACTTTCTAGAGAATAGGAACTTCGGAATAGGAACTTCGCGGCAGATCTTTTGCG
GCCGCTTTGGGCCGGCCGAATTCTTTACTCCCTATCAGTGATAGAGAACGTATGAAGAGTTTACTCCCTA
TCAGTGATAGAGAACGTATGCAGACTTTACTCCCTATCAGTGATAGAGAACGTATAAGGAGTTTACTCCC
TATCAGTGATAGAGAACGTATGACCAGTTTACTCCCTATCAGTGATAGAGAACGTATCTACAGTTTACTC
CCTATCAGTGATAGAGAACGTATATCCAGTTTACTCCCTATCAGTGATAGAGAACGTATAAGCTTTAGGC
GTGTACGGTGGGCGCCTATAAAAGCAGAGCTCGTTTAGTGAACCGTCAGATCGCCTGGAGCAATTCCACA
ACACTTTTGTCTTATACCAACTTTCCGTACCACTTCCTACCCTCGTAAAACCGGTCAGGTAAGTATCAAG
GTTACAAGACAGGTTTAAGGAGACCAATAGAAACTGGGCTTGTCGAGACAGAGAAGACTCTTGCGTTTCT
GATAGGCACCTATTGGTCTTACTGACATCCACTTTGCCTTTCTCTCCACAGGTGTCCACTCCCAGTTCAA
TTACAGCTCTTAAGGCTAGAGTACTTAATACGACTCACTATAGGCTAGCCACCATGGCTTCCAAGGTGTA
CGACCCCGAGCAACGCAAACGCATGATCACTGGGCCTCAGTGGTGGGCTCGCTGCAAGCAAATGAACGTG
CTGGACTCCTTCATCAACTACTATGATTCCGAGAAGCACGCCGAGAACGCCGTGATTTTTCTGCATGGTA
ACGCTGCCTCCAGCTACCTGTGGAGGCACGTCGTGCCTCACATCGAGCCCGTGGCTAGATGCATCATCCC
TGATCTGATCGGAATGGGTAAGTCCGGCAAGAGCGGGAATGGCTCATATCGCCTCCTGGATCACTACAAG
TACCTCACCGCTTGGTTCGAGCTGCTGAACCTTCCAAAGAAAATCATCTTTGTGGGCCACGACTGGGGGG
CTTGTCTGGCCTTTCACTACTCCTACGAGCACCAAGACAAGATCAAGGCCATCGTCCATGCTGAGAGTGT
CGTGGACGTGATCGAGTCCTGGGACGAGTGGCCTGACATCGAGGAGGATATCGCCCTGATCAAGAGCGAA
GAGGGCGAGAAAATGGTGCTTGAGAATAACTTCTTCGTCGAGACCATGCTCCCAAGCAAGATCATGCGGA
AACTGGAGCCTGAGGAGTTCGCTGCCTACCTGGAGCCATTCAAGGAGAAGGGCGAGGTTAGACGGCCTAC
CCTCTCCTGGCCTCGCGAGATCCCTCTCGTTAAGGGAGGCAAGCCCGACGTCGTCCAGATTGTCCGCAAC
TACAACGCCTACCTTCGGGCCAGCGACGATCTGCCTAAGATGTTCATCGAGTCCGACCCTGGGTTCTTTT
CCAACGCTATTGTCGAGGGAGCTAAGAAGTTCCCTAACACCGAGTTCGTGAAGGTGAAGGGCCTCCACTT
CAGCCAGGAGGACGCTCCAGATGAAATGGGTAAGTACATCAAGAGCTTCGTGGAGCGCGTGCTGAAGAAC
GAGCAGTAAGTCGACAGATCCTACCTGCAAAGCACCAGAGGATATGGCCTCGGTGCCTCAGCATCTTCAG
ATGTGCTGTCACTGTCCAATCTTCAAGCCAGCAGAGCATATGGGCTCGCTGGCTCCACTGTCATTACAGT
GGACCTGATCTTCTCCAATCAAAGGAGCAGAGGATATGGCCTCGCTCCCTCCGACTACATCAGGCTGGAA
GTGACATCCATCATTCATCCCAGCAGAGCATATGGGCTCGCTGGGACCACAGCATGCCTCGAAGTGCTGA
GAGACTATCATCAAACCGACAGAGGATATGGCCTCGTCGGCTCCTACTCCCTCCTGGTGGAATACTTCTC
CACTCTTCAACCCAGCAGAGCATATGGGCTCGCTGGGTCCATCAGAGATACAAGATCTCTCGACAGATCC
TACCTGCAAAGCACCAGAGGATATGGCCTCGGTGCCTCAGCATCTTCAGATGTGCTGTCACTGTCCAATC
TTCAAGCCAGCAGAGCATATGGGCTCGCTGGCTCCACTGTCATTACAGTGGACCTGATCTTCTCCAATCA
AAGGAGCAGAGGATATGGCCTCGCTCCCTCCGACTACATCAGGCTGGAAGTGACATCCATCATTCATCCC
AGCAGAGCATATGGGCTCGCTGGGACCACAGCATGCCTCGAAGTGCTGAGAGACTATCATCAAACCGACA
GAGGATATGGCCTCGTCGGCTCCTACTCCCTCCTGGTGGAATACTTCTCCACTCTTCAACCCAGCAGAGC
ATATGGGCTCGCTGGGTCCATCAGAGATACAAGATCTCTCGAGCCGCGGTGCGTAAGTCTGTTAACAGAA
TGCTGCATACGCTGAGTACTTCGAAATGTCATCCTCTGTCTGACACTGAACGTAATCCAGACGCGTAAGT
CAGGCCGGAAAATTCCCGCCACCGGAAGTTGAGTAGACGGTGCTGCCTGCGACTCAACCCCAGGAGGACT
GGGTGAACAAAGCTGCGAAGTGATCCATGTAAGCCCTCAGAACCGTCTCGGAAAGAGGACCCCACATGTT
GTAGCTTCAAGGCCCAATGTCAGACCACGCCATGGCGTGCCACTCTGCGGAGAGTGCAGTCTGCGACAGT
GCCCCAGGAGGACTGGGTGAGGATCCTACCTACAAACGGCACGAGCATCAGCCGTGCCGCCCAGCATCTT
CATCACTGTCCAATCTTCAAGCGTGCACGATCACGGCACGCTCCACTGTCATTACAGTCTTATCCAATCA
AACTCCAGCAGCATCAGCGCTGGAGCTCCGACTACATCAGGACATCCATCATTCAACGCTCGACGATCAC
GCGAGCGTCCACAGCATGCCTCAGACACTATCATCAAACGGCTGCACGATCACGGCAGCCGCTCCTACTG
CCTCTACGTTATCGACTCTTCTGCGACGAGCATCAGCCGTCGCAACATCGGACATACCAGATCCTACCTA
CAAACGGCACGAGCATCAGCCGTGCCGCCCAGCATCTTCATCACTGTCCAATCTTCAAGCGTGCACGATC
ACGGCACGCTCCACTGTCATTACAGTCTTATCCAATCAAACTCCAGCAGCATCAGCGCTGGAGCTCCGAC
TACATCAGGACATCCATCATTCAACGCTCGACGATCACGCGAGCGTCCACAGCATGCCTCAGACACTATC
ATCAAACGGCTGCACGATCACGGCAGCCGCTCCTACTGCCTCTACGTTATCGACTCTTCTGCGACGAGCA
TCAGCCGTCGCAACATCGGACATACCAGATCCTACCTACAAACGGCACGAGCATCAGCCGTGCCGCCCAG
CATCTTCATCACTGTCCAATCTTCAAGCGTGCACGATCACGGCACGCTCCACTGTCATTACAGTCTTATC
CAATCAAACTCCAGCAGCATCAGCGCTGGAGCTCCGACTACATCAGGACATCCATCATTCAACGCTCGAC
GATCACGCGAGCGTCCACAGCATGCCTCAGACACTATCATCAAACGGCTGCACGATCACGGCAGCCGCTC
CTACTGCCTCTACGTTATCGACTCTTCTGCGACGAGCATCAGCCGTCGCAACATCGGACATACCAGATCC
TACCTACAAACGGCACGAGCATCAGCCGTGCCGCCCAGCATCTTCATCACTGTCCAATCTTCAAGCGTGC
ACGATCACGGCACGCTCCACTGTCATTACAGTCTTATCCAATCAAACTCCAGCAGCATCAGCGCTGGAGC
TCCGACTACATCAGGACATCCATCATTCAACGCTCGACGATCACGCGAGCGTCCACAGCATGCCTCAGAC
ACTATCATCAAACGGCTGCACGATCACGGCAGCCGCTCCTACTGCCTCTACGTTATCGACTCTTCTGCGA
CGAGCATCAGCCGTCGCAACATCGGACATACCAGATCTTCAATCGATTTCGCGCGGGATCCAGACCACCT
CCCCTGCGAGCTAAGCTGGACAGCCAATGACGGGTAAGAGAGTGACATTTTTCACTAACCTAAGACAGGA
GGGCCGTCAGAGCTACTGCCTAATCCAAAGACGGGTAAAAGTGATAAAAATGTATCACTCCAACCTAAGA
CAGGCGCAGCTTCCGAGGGATTTGAGATCCAGACATGATAAGATACATTGATGAGTTTGGACAAACCAAA
ACTAGAATGCAGTGAAAAAAATGCCTTATTTGTGAAATTTGTGATGCTATTGCCTTATTTGTAACCATTA
TAAGCTGCAATAAACAAGTTAACAACAACAATTGCATTCATTTTATGTTTCAGGTTCAGGGGGAGGTGTG
GGAGGTTTTTTAAAGCAAGTAAAACCTCTACAAATGTGGTATGGCTGATTATGATCTGAAGTTCCTATAC
TATTTGAAGAATAGGAACTTCGGAATAGGAACTTCGGATCTCATATGGCCATATGGGGGCGCCTAGAGAA
GGAGTGAGGGCTGGATAAAGGGAGGATCGAGGCGGGGTCGAACGAGGAGGTTCAAGGGGGAGAGACGGGG
CGGATGGAGGAAGAGGAGGCGGAGGCTTAGGGTGTACAAAGGGCTTGACCCAGGGAGGGGGGTCAAAAGC
CAAGGCTTCCCAGGTCACGATGTACCCCACCTGGTCTGGGTGTCCATGCGGGCCAGGTGAAAAGACCTTG
ATCTTAACCTGGGTGATGAGGTCTCGGTTAAAGGTGCCGTCTCGCGGCCATCCGACGTTAAAGGTTGGCC
ATTCTGCAGAGCAGAAGGTAACCCAACGTCTCTTCTTGACATCTACCGACTGGTTGTGAGCGATCCGCTC
GACATCTTTCCAGTGACCTAAGGTCAAACTTAAGGGAGTGGTAACAGGCTAGCCCGGGCCCATATTTTCA
GACAAATACAGAAACACAGTCAGACAGAGACAACACAGAACGATGCTGCAGCAGACAAGACGCGCGGCGC
GGCTTCGGTCCCAAACCGAAAGCAAAAATTCAGACGGAGGCGGGAACTGTTTTAGGTTCTCGTCTCCTAC
CAGAACCACATATCCCTCCTCTAAGGGGGGTGCACCAAAGAGTCCTAAACGATCGGGATTTTAGGACTCA
GGTCGGGCCACAAAAACGGCCCCCGAAGTCCCTGGGACGTCTCCCAGGGTTGCGGCCGGGTGTTCCGAAC
TCGTCAGTTCCACCACGGGTCCGCCAGATACAGAGCTAGTTAGCTAACTAGTACCGACGCAGGCGCATAA
AATCAGTCATAGACACTAGACAATCGGACAGACACAGATAAGTTGCTGGCCAGCTTACCTCCCGGTGGTG
GGTCGGTGGTCCCTGGGCAGGGGTCTCCCGATCCCGGACGAGCCCCCAAATGAAAGACCCCCGCTGACGG
GTAGTCAATCACTCAGAGGAGACCCTCCCAAGGAACAGCGAGACCACAAGTCGGATGCAACTGCAAGAGG
GTTTATTGGATACACGGGTACCCGGGCGACTCAGTCAATCGGAGGACTGGCGCCCCGAGTGAGGGGTTGT
GGGCTCTTTTATTGAGCTCGGGGAGCATAAGCGCGCGAACAGAAGCGAGAAGCGAACTGATTGGTTAGTT
CAAATAAGGCACAGGGTCATTTCAGGTCCTTGGGGCACCCTGGAAACATCTGATGGTTCTCTAGAAACTG
CTGAGGGCTGGACCGCATCTGGGGACCATCTGTTCTTGGCCCTGAGCCGGGGCAGGAACTGCTTACCACA
GATATCCTGTTTGGCCCATATTCAGCTGTTCCATCTGTTCTTGGCCCTGAGCCGGGGCAGGAACTGCTTA
CCACAGATATCCTGTTTGGCCCATATTCAGCTGTTCCATCTGTTCCTGACCTTGATCTGAACTTTTCTAT
TCTCAGTTATGTATTTTTCCATGCCTTGCAAAATGGCGTTACTTAAGCTAGCTTGCCAAACCTACAGGTG
GGGTCTTTCATTCACATGTATATGTCAAAAATAAAAATCAACTAATTGACTAGTAATTAATATGACTGGC
ATAATGGGAAATTGATCCTGACAGATGCAAACTGGCTTGCTCAGCAGCGCATTTATGTTGTCAACTGAGG
AAGGAAACGTTAATGACAGAAACTCTAAGTAATTTCCACGTTTATCTATTTTTATTTATACTAGCTTTGG
TAACAGGAATATTGCAGCATTCATGCACATTGAAACCCTTATGAAATAAAAACATCTGTGCATTTAAAAT
GGAATTAACATTTTAAATGTTAAAAAAAGCTGGCTTAGCTTCCCCCCGCCCCCTAGGGCATAGAACAAGT
CAAATGCTTTATATATTTGAGTTTGGGATGTATTAGGAAACTCCTAAGAGCAAAGCTAGCTTG
Features (pLannotate 1.2.2; 26 found; start..end, strand, type, name):
     36..52      -  protein_bind   lac operator: The lac repressor binds to the lac operator to inhibit transcription in E. coli. This inhibition can be relieved by adding lactose or isopropyl-β-D-thiogalactopyranoside (IPTG). lac repressor encoded by lacI
     60..90      -  promoter       lac promoter: promoter for the E. coli lac operon
    105..126     -  protein_bind   CAP binding site: CAP binding activates transcription in the presence of cAMP. E. coli catabolite activator protein
    139..231     -  CDS            lacI (fragment): lac repressor; lacI; The lac repressor binds to the lac operator to inhibit transcription in E. coli. This inhibition can be relieved by adding lactose or isopropyl-β-D-thiogalactopyranoside (IPTG).
    414..1002    -  rep_origin     ori: high-copy-number ColE1/pMB1/pBR322/pUC origin of replication
   1173..2033    -  CDS            AmpR: β-lactamase; bla; confers resistance to ampicillin, carbenicillin, and related antibiotics
   2034..2138    -  promoter       AmpR promoter: bla
   2235..2269    +  CDS            rop (fragment): Rop protein, which maintains plasmids at low copy number; rop
   2371..2470    +  misc_feature   bom (fragment): basis of mobility region from pBR322
   2476..2633    -  CDS            lacZα (fragment): LacZα fragment of β-galactosidase; lacZ fragment
   3332..3529    -  LTR            3' LTR (ΔU3) (fragment): self-inactivating 3' long terminal repeat (LTR) from Moloney murine leukemia virus
   3533..3569    -  LTR            3' LTR (ΔU3) (fragment): self-inactivating 3' long terminal repeat (LTR) from Moloney murine leukemia virus
   3611..3708    -  CDS            env (fragment): murine leukemia virus gPr80 envelope polyprotein precursor; env; proteolytically cleaved into gp70SU and p15TM subunits
   3716..3763    -  protein_bind   FRT: FLP-mediated recombination occurs in the 8-bp core sequence TCTAGAAA (Turan and Bode, 2011). FLP recombinase from the Saccharomyces cerevisiae 2μ plasmid
   3804..4179    +  promoter       TRE3G promoter: 3rd-generation Tet-responsive promoter that can be activated by binding of Tet-On® 3G
   4189..4321    +  intron         chimeric intron: chimera between introns from human β-globin and immunoglobulin heavy chain genes
   4366..4384    +  promoter       T7 promoter: promoter for bacteriophage T7 RNA polymerase
   4394..5329    +  CDS            hRluc: Renilla luciferase human codon-optimized
   6225..6303    +  ncRNA          Flavi xrRNA: Accession: RF03547 - General Flavivirus exoribonuclease-resistant RNA element
   6383..6457    +  ncRNA          Flavivirus SLIV: Accession: RF01415 - Flavivirus 3'UTR stem loop IV
   7936..8070    -  polyA_signal   SV40 poly(A) signal: SV40 polyadenylation signal
   8093..8176    -  CDS            large T antigen (fragment): large T antigen from SV40 (simian virus 40)
   8248..8657    -  CDS            gag (truncated) (fragment): truncated Moloney murine leukemia virus (MMLV) gag gene lacking the start codon
   8747..8835    -  misc_feature   MESV Ψ (fragment): packaging signal of murine embryonic stem cell virus
   8887..9086    -  misc_feature   MMLV Ψ: packaging signal of Moloney murine leukemia virus (MMLV)
   9149..9742    -  LTR            LTR: long terminal repeat from Moloney murine leukemia virus
