>Addgene plasmid #104094 | pSF4 TetCMV intron Renilla STOP 12xPP7 1xfirefly-siRNA xrRNA12 24xMS2 SV40 CTE polyA | addgene full sequence | sequence record 201327 | Addgene NGS Result
GCGTAATCATGGTCATAGCTGTTTCCTGTGTGAAATTGTTATCCGCTCACAATTCCACACAACATACGAG
CCGGAAGCATAAAGTGTAAAGCCTGGGGTGCCTAATGAGTGAGCTAACTCACATTAATTGCGTTGCGCTC
ACTGCCCGCTTTCCAGTCGGGAAACCTGTCGTGCCAGCTGCATTAATGAATCGGCCAACGCGCGGGGAGA
GGCGGTTTGCGTATTGGGCGCTCTTCCGCTTCCTCGCTCACTGACTCGCTGCGCTCGGTCGTTCGGCTGC
GGCGAGCGGTATCAGCTCACTCAAAGGCGGTAATACGGTTATCCACAGAATCAGGGGATAACGCAGGAAA
GAACATGTGAGCAAAAGGCCAGCAAAAGGCCAGGAACCGTAAAAAGGCCGCGTTGCTGGCGTTTTTCCAT
AGGCTCCGCCCCCCTGACGAGCATCACAAAAATCGACGCTCAAGTCAGAGGTGGCGAAACCCGACAGGAC
TATAAAGATACCAGGCGTTTCCCCCTGGAAGCTCCCTCGTGCGCTCTCCTGTTCCGACCCTGCCGCTTAC
CGGATACCTGTCCGCCTTTCTCCCTTCGGGAAGCGTGGCGCTTTCTCATAGCTCACGCTGTAGGTATCTC
AGTTCGGTGTAGGTCGTTCGCTCCAAGCTGGGCTGTGTGCACGAACCCCCCGTTCAGCCCGACCGCTGCG
CCTTATCCGGTAACTATCGTCTTGAGTCCAACCCGGTAAGACACGACTTATCGCCACTGGCAGCAGCCAC
TGGTAACAGGATTAGCAGAGCGAGGTATGTAGGCGGTGCTACAGAGTTCTTGAAGTGGTGGCCTAACTAC
GGCTACACTAGAAGAACAGTATTTGGTATCTGCGCTCTGCTGAAGCCAGTTACCTTCGGAAAAAGAGTTG
GTAGCTCTTGATCCGGCAAACAAACCACCGCTGGTAGCGGTGGTTTTTTTGTTTGCAAGCAGCAGATTAC
GCGCAGAAAAAAAGGATCTCAAGAAGATCCTTTGATCTTTTCTACGGGGTCTGACGCTCAGTGGAACGAA
AACTCACGTTAAGGGATTTTGGTCATGAGATTATCAAAAAGGATCTTCACCTAGATCCTTTTAAATTAAA
AATGAAGTTTTAAATCAATCTAAAGTATATATGAGTAAACTTGGTCTGACAGTTACCAATGCTTAATCAG
TGAGGCACCTATCTCAGCGATCTGTCTATTTCGTTCATCCATAGTTGCCTGACTCCCCGTCGTGTAGATA
ACTACGATACGGGAGGGCTTACCATCTGGCCCCAGTGCTGCAATGATACCGCGAGACCCACGCTCACCGG
CTCCAGATTTATCAGCAATAAACCAGCCAGCCGGAAGGGCCGAGCGCAGAAGTGGTCCTGCAACTTTATC
CGCCTCCATCCAGTCTATTAATTGTTGCCGGGAAGCTAGAGTAAGTAGTTCGCCAGTTAATAGTTTGCGC
AACGTTGTTGCCATTGCTACAGGCATCGTGGTGTCACGCTCGTCGTTTGGTATGGCTTCATTCAGCTCCG
GTTCCCAACGATCAAGGCGAGTTACATGATCCCCCATGTTGTGCAAAAAAGCGGTTAGCTCCTTCGGTCC
TCCGATCGTTGTCAGAAGTAAGTTGGCCGCAGTGTTATCACTCATGGTTATGGCAGCACTGCATAATTCT
CTTACTGTCATGCCATCCGTAAGATGCTTTTCTGTGACTGGTGAGTACTCAACCAAGTCATTCTGAGAAT
AGTGTATGCGGCGACCGAGTTGCTCTTGCCCGGCGTCAATACGGGATAATACCGCGCCACATAGCAGAAC
TTTAAAAGTGCTCATCATTGGAAAACGTTCTTCGGGGCGAAAACTCTCAAGGATCTTACCGCTGTTGAGA
TCCAGTTCGATGTAACCCACTCGTGCACCCAACTGATCTTCAGCATCTTTTACTTTCACCAGCGTTTCTG
GGTGAGCAAAAACAGGAAGGCAAAATGCCGCAAAAAAGGGAATAAGGGCGACACGGAAATGTTGAATACT
CATACTCTTCCTTTTTCAATATTATTGAAGCATTTATCAGGGTTATTGTCTCATGAGCGGATACATATTT
GAATGTATTTAGAAAAATAAACAAATAGGGGTTCCGCGCACATTTCCCCGAAAAGTGCCACCTGACGTCT
AAGAAACCATTATTATCATGACATTAACCTATAAAAATAGGCGTATCACGAGGCCCTTTCGTCTCGCGCG
TTTCGGTGATGACGGTGAAAACCTCTGACACATGCAGCTCCCGGAGACGGTCACAGCTTGTCTGTAAGCG
GATGCCGGGAGCAGACAAGCCCGTCAGGGCGCGTCAGCGGGTGTTGGCGGGTGTCGGGGCTGGCTTAACT
ATGCGGCATCAGAGCAGATTGTACTGAGAGTGCACCATATGCGGTGTGAAATACCGCACAGATGCGTAAG
GAGAAAATACCGCATCAGGCGCCATTCGCCATTCAGGCTGCGCAACTGTTGGGAAGGGCGATCGGTGCGG
GCCTCTTCGCTATTACGCCAGCTGGCGAAAGGGGGATGTGCTGCAAGGCGATTAAGTTGGGTAACGCCAG
GGTTTTCCCAGTCACGACGTTGTAAAACGACGGCCAGTGAATTAATTCCAAGCTAAGTGAAAGACTCTGT
CTCAAAAACCAACCTGACACCTGAGCCGGAGCGTTGCCTCTCACTACCATAAATATATATACACAACACA
CACACACACACACACACACACACACACACACACACACACACAATCATACACATAAACACAATCACACACA
CACACATGCACAATCACACACACACAATCACACACAAACATACATACACACAATCACACACAACCATACA
CACATATACACAATCACACACACAAACACAATCACACACACACACATCAATCAATCAATCAATCAATATA
CCAAAAATGATAGCTCATACCTGTAATCTTAGATGTGGGAAGGCTAAAACAGCAGGCTACCCATGACTTC
AAGGTCACCCTGGGTTACAGAGTAGCTAATAGTCTAGCTTGAACTATAGTGTAGGATCTTTAAAAAAAAA
TTAACCAACCAACCAACAAACAAACAAACAAACAACAACAACAACAAATGGAAGACAGAGGACAAAAAAA
AATAAAAGAAAAAGTAGAAAGCCAATGGAGATACTATCTTAAAATTAGAAATATTTATGACACATTCTGA
ATACTCCATGTTTATTTCAAGGAAGCCAATGTAACTTTAAGTACTATGGCCATTTAATGTAAATACTTAA
GAAAAAAAACCAAATTAATTTTGATACATGCTGCATGTGAAAGACCCCCGCTGACGGGTAGTCAATCACT
CAGAGGAGACCCTCTCAAGGAACAGCGAGACCACAAGTCGGATGCAACTGCAAGAGGGTTTATTGGATAC
ACGGGTACCCGGGCGACTCAGTCAATCGGAGGACTGGCGCCCCGAGTGAGGGGTTGTGGGCTCGAGCTCG
GGGAGCAGAAGCGCGCGAACAGAAGTCGAGCTAGCTTGCCAAACCTACAGGTGGGGTCTTTCATTCCCCC
CTTTTTCTGGAGACTAAATAAAATCTTTTATTTTATCTATGGCTCGTACTCTATAGGCTTCAGCTGGTGA
TATTGTTGAGTCAAAACTAGAGCCTGGACCACTGATATCCTGTCTTTAACAAATTGGACTAATCCGGATC
TGAAGTTCCTATACTTTCTAGAGAATAGGAACTTCGGAATAGGAACTTCGCGGCCAGATCTTTTGCGGCC
GCTTTGGGCCGGCCGAATTCTTTACTCCCTATCAGTGATAGAGAACGTATGAAGAGTTTACTCCCTATCA
GTGATAGAGAACGTATGCAGACTTTACTCCCTATCAGTGATAGAGAACGTATAAGGAGTTTACTCCCTAT
CAGTGATAGAGAACGTATGACCAGTTTACTCCCTATCAGTGATAGAGAACGTATCTACAGTTTACTCCCT
ATCAGTGATAGAGAACGTATATCCAGTTTACTCCCTATCAGTGATAGAGAACGTATAAGCTTTAGGCGTG
TACGGTGGGCGCCTATAAAAGCAGAGCTCGTTTAGTGAACCGTCAGATCGCCTGGAGCAATTCCACAACA
CTTTTGTCTTATACCAACTTTCCGTACCACTTCCTACCCTCGTAAAACCGGTCAGGTAAGTATCAAGGTT
ACAAGACAGGTTTAAGGAGACCAATAGAAACTGGGCTTGTCGAGACAGAGAAGACTCTTGCGTTTCTGAT
AGGCACCTATTGGTCTTACTGACATCCACTTTGCCTTTCTCTCCACAGGTGTCCACTCCCAGTTCAATTA
CAGCTCTTAAGGCTAGAGTACTTAATACGACTCACTATAGGCTAGCCACCATGGCTTCCAAGGTGTACGA
CCCCGAGCAACGCAAACGCATGATCACTGGGCCTCAGTGGTGGGCTCGCTGCAAGCAAATGAACGTGCTG
GACTCCTTCATCAACTACTATGATTCCGAGAAGCACGCCGAGAACGCCGTGATTTTTCTGCATGGTAACG
CTGCCTCCAGCTACCTGTGGAGGCACGTCGTGCCTCACATCGAGCCCGTGGCTAGATGCATCATCCCTGA
TCTGATCGGAATGGGTAAGTCCGGCAAGAGCGGGAATGGCTCATATCGCCTCCTGGATCACTACAAGTAC
CTCACCGCTTGGTTCGAGCTGCTGAACCTTCCAAAGAAAATCATCTTTGTGGGCCACGACTGGGGGGCTT
GTCTGGCCTTTCACTACTCCTACGAGCACCAAGACAAGATCAAGGCCATCGTCCATGCTGAGAGTGTCGT
GGACGTGATCGAGTCCTGGGACGAGTGGCCTGACATCGAGGAGGATATCGCCCTGATCAAGAGCGAAGAG
GGCGAGAAAATGGTGCTTGAGAATAACTTCTTCGTCGAGACCATGCTCCCAAGCAAGATCATGCGGAAAC
TGGAGCCTGAGGAGTTCGCTGCCTACCTGGAGCCATTCAAGGAGAAGGGCGAGGTTAGACGGCCTACCCT
CTCCTGGCCTCGCGAGATCCCTCTCGTTAAGGGAGGCAAGCCCGACGTCGTCCAGATTGTCCGCAACTAC
AACGCCTACCTTCGGGCCAGCGACGATCTGCCTAAGATGTTCATCGAGTCCGACCCTGGGTTCTTTTCCA
ACGCTATTGTCGAGGGAGCTAAGAAGTTCCCTAACACCGAGTTCGTGAAGGTGAAGGGCCTCCACTTCAG
CCAGGAGGACGCTCCAGATGAAATGGGTAAGTACATCAAGAGCTTCGTGGAGCGCGTGCTGAAGAACGAG
CAGTAAGTCGACAGATCCTACCTGCAAAGCACCAGAGGATATGGCCTCGGTGCCTCAGCATCTTCAGATG
TGCTGTCACTGTCCAATCTTCAAGCCAGCAGAGCATATGGGCTCGCTGGCTCCACTGTCATTACAGTGGA
CCTGATCTTCTCCAATCAAAGGAGCAGAGGATATGGCCTCGCTCCCTCCGACTACATCAGGCTGGAAGTG
ACATCCATCATTCATCCCAGCAGAGCATATGGGCTCGCTGGGACCACAGCATGCCTCGAAGTGCTGAGAG
ACTATCATCAAACCGACAGAGGATATGGCCTCGTCGGCTCCTACTCCCTCCTGGTGGAATACTTCTCCAC
TCTTCAACCCAGCAGAGCATATGGGCTCGCTGGGTCCATCAGAGATACAAGATCTCTCGACAGATCCTAC
CTGCAAAGCACCAGAGGATATGGCCTCGGTGCCTCAGCATCTTCAGATGTGCTGTCACTGTCCAATCTTC
AAGCCAGCAGAGCATATGGGCTCGCTGGCTCCACTGTCATTACAGTGGACCTGATCTTCTCCAATCAAAG
GAGCAGAGGATATGGCCTCGCTCCCTCCGACTACATCAGGCTGGAAGTGACATCCATCATTCATCCCAGC
AGAGCATATGGGCTCGCTGGGACCACAGCATGCCTCGAAGTGCTGAGAGACTATCATCAAACCGACAGAG
GATATGGCCTCGTCGGCTCCTACTCCCTCCTGGTGGAATACTTCTCCACTCTTCAACCCAGCAGAGCATA
TGGGCTCGCTGGGTCCATCAGAGATACAAGATCTCTCGAGCCGCGGTGCGTAAGTCTGTTAACAGAATGC
TGCATACGCTGAGTACTTCGAAATGTCATCCTCTGTCTGACACTGAACGTAATCCAGACGCGTAAGTCAG
GCCGGAAAATTCCCGCCACCGGAAGTTGAGTAGACGGTGCTGCCTGCGACTCAACCCCAGGAGGACTGGG
TGAACAAAGCTGCGAAGTGATCCATGTAAGCCCTCAGAACCGTCTCGGAAAGAGGACCCCACATGTTGTA
GCTTCAAGGCCCAATGTCAGACCACGCCATGGCGTGCCACTCTGCGGAGAGTGCAGTCTGCGACAGTGCC
CCAGGAGGACTGGGTGAGGATCCTACCTACAAACGGCACGAGCATCAGCCGTGCCGCCCAGCATCTTCAT
CACTGTCCAATCTTCAAGCGTGCACGATCACGGCACGCTCCACTGTCATTACAGTCTTATCCAATCAAAC
TCCAGCAGCATCAGCGCTGGAGCTCCGACTACATCAGGACATCCATCATTCAACGCTCGACGATCACGCG
AGCGTCCACAGCATGCCTCAGACACTATCATCAAACGGCTGCACGATCACGGCAGCCGCTCCTACTGCCT
CTACGTTATCGACTCTTCTGCGACGAGCATCAGCCGTCGCAACATCGGACATACCAGATCCTACCTACAA
ACGGCACGAGCATCAGCCGTGCCGCCCAGCATCTTCATCACTGTCCAATCTTCAAGCGTGCACGATCACG
GCACGCTCCACTGTCATTACAGTCTTATCCAATCAAACTCCAGCAGCATCAGCGCTGGAGCTCCGACTAC
ATCAGGACATCCATCATTCAACGCTCGACGATCACGCGAGCGTCCACAGCATGCCTCAGACACTATCATC
AAACGGCTGCACGATCACGGCAGCCGCTCCTACTGCCTCTACGTTATCGACTCTTCTGCGACGAGCATCA
GCCGTCGCAACATCGGACATACCAGATCCTACCTACAAACGGCACGAGCATCAGCCGTGCCGCCCAGCAT
CTTCATCACTGTCCAATCTTCAAGCGTGCACGATCACGGCACGCTCCACTGTCATTACAGTCTTATCCAA
TCAAACTCCAGCAGCATCAGCGCTGGAGCTCCGACTACATCAGGACATCCATCATTCAACGCTCGACGAT
CACGCGAGCGTCCACAGCATGCCTCAGACACTATCATCAAACGGCTGCACGATCACGGCAGCCGCTCCTA
CTGCCTCTACGTTATCGACTCTTCTGCGACGAGCATCAGCCGTCGCAACATCGGACATACCAGATCCTAC
CTACAAACGGCACGAGCATCAGCCGTGCCGCCCAGCATCTTCATCACTGTCCAATCTTCAAGCGTGCACG
ATCACGGCACGCTCCACTGTCATTACAGTCTTATCCAATCAAACTCCAGCAGCATCAGCGCTGGAGCTCC
GACTACATCAGGACATCCATCATTCAACGCTCGACGATCACGCGAGCGTCCACAGCATGCCTCAGACACT
ATCATCAAACGGCTGCACGATCACGGCAGCCGCTCCTACTGCCTCTACGTTATCGACTCTTCTGCGACGA
GCATCAGCCGTCGCAACATCGGACATACCAGATCTTCAATCGATTTCGCGCGGGATCCAGACCACCTCCC
CTGCGAGCTAAGCTGGACAGCCAATGACGGGTAAGAGAGTGACATTTTTCACTAACCTAAGACAGGAGGG
CCGTCAGAGCTACTGCCTAATCCAAAGACGGGTAAAAGTGATAAAAATGTATCACTCCAACCTAAGACAG
GCGCAGCTTCCGAGGGATTTGAGATCCAGACATGATAAGATACATTGATGAGTTTGGACAAACCAAAACT
AGAATGCAGTGAAAAAAATGCCTTATTTGTGAAATTTGTGATGCTATTGCCTTATTTGTAACCATTATAA
GCTGCAATAAACAAGTTAACAACAACAATTGCATTCATTTTATGTTTCAGGTTCAGGGGGAGGTGTGGGA
GGTTTTTTAAAGCAAGTAAAACCTCTACAAATGTGGTATGGCTGATTATGATCTGAAGTTCCTATACTAT
TTGAAGAATAGGAACTTCGGAATAGGAACTTCGGATCTCATATGGCCATATGGGGGCGCCTAGAGAAGGA
GTGAGGGCTGGATAAAGGGAGGATCGAGGCGGGGTCGAACGAGGAGGTTCAAGGGGGAGAGACGGGGCGG
ATGGAGGAAGAGGAGGCGGAGGCTTAGGGTGTACAAAGGGCTTGACCCAGGGAGGGGGGTCAAAAGCCAA
GGCTTCCCAGGTCACGATGTAGGGGACCTGGTCTGGGTGTCCATGCGGGCCAGGTGAAAAGACCTTGATC
TTAACCTGGGTGATGAGGTCTCGGTTAAAGGTGCCGTCTCGCGGCCATCCGACGTTAAAGGTTGGCCATT
CTGCAGAGCAGAAGGTAACCCAACGTCTCTTCTTGACATCTACCGACTGGTTGTGAGCGATCCGCTCGAC
ATCTTTCCAGTGACCTAAGGTCAAACTTAAGGGAGTGGTAACAGGCTAGCCCGGGCCCATATTTTCAGAC
AAATACAGAAACACAGTCAGACAGAGACAACACAGAACGATGCTGCAGCAGACAAGACGCGCGGCGCGGC
TTCGGTCCCAAACCGAAAGCAAAAATTCAGACGGAGGCGGGAACTGTTTTAGGTTCTCGTCTCCTACCAG
AACCACATATCCCTCCTCTAAGGGGGGTGCACCAAAGAGTCCTAAACGATCGGGATTTTAGGACTCAGGT
CGGGCCACAAAAACGGCCCCCGAAGTCCCTGGGACGTCTCCCAGGGTTGCGGCCGGGTGTTCCGAACTCG
TCAGTTCCACCACGGGTCCGCCAGATACAGAGCTAGTTAGCTAACTAGTACCGACGCAGGCGCATAAAAT
CAGTCATAGACACTAGACAATCGGACAGACACAGATAAGTTGCTGGCCAGCTTACCTCCCGGTGGTGGGT
CGGTGGTCCCTGGGCAGGGGTCTCCCGATCCCGGACGAGCCCCCAAATGAAAGACCCCCGCTGACGGGTA
GTCAATCACTCAGAGGAGACCCTCCCAAGGAACAGCGAGACCACAAGTCGGATGCAACTGCAAGAGGGTT
TATTGGATACACGGGTACCCGGGCGACTCAGTCAATCGGAGGACTGGCGCGCCGAGTGAGGGGTTGTGGG
CTCTTTTATTGAGCTCGGGGAGCAGAAGCGCGCGAACAGAAGCGAGAAGCGAACTGATTGGTTAGTTCAA
ATAAGGCACAGGGTCATTTCAGGTCCTTGGGGCACCCTGGAAACATCTGATGGTTCTCTAGAAACTGCTG
AGGGCTGGACCGCATCTGGGGACCATCTGTTCTTGGCCCTGAGCCGGGGCAGGAACTGCTTACCACAGAT
ATCCTGTTTGGCCCATATTCAGCTGTTCCATCTGTTCTTGGCCCTGAGCCGGGGCAGGAACTGCTTACCA
CAGATATCCTGTTTGGCCCATATTCAGCTGTTCCATCTGTTCCTGACCTTGATCTGAACTTTTCTATTCT
CAGTTATGTATTTTTCCATGCCTTGCAAAATGGCGTTACTTAAGCTAGCTTGCCAAACCTACAGGTGGGG
TCTTTCACATGTATATGTCAAAAATAAAAATCAACTAATTGACTAGTAATTAATATGACTGGCATAATGG
GAAATTGATCCTGACAGATGCAAACTGGCTTCTCAGCAGCGCATTTATGTTGTCAACTGAGGAAGGAAAC
GTTAATGACAGAAACTCTAAGTAATTTCCACGTTTATCTATTTTTATTTATACTAGCTTTGGTAACAGGA
ATATTGCAGCATTCATGCACATTGAAACCCTTATGAAATAAAAACATCTGTGCATTTAAAATGGAATTAA
CATTTTAAATGTTAAAAAAAGCTGGCTTAGCTTCCCCCCGCCCCCTAGGGCATAGAACAAGTCAAATGCT
TTATATATTTGAGTTTGGGATGTATTAGGAAACTCCTAAGAGCAAAGCTAGCTTG
Features (pLannotate 1.2.2; 26 found; start..end, strand, type, name):
     36..52      -  protein_bind   lac operator: The lac repressor binds to the lac operator to inhibit transcription in E. coli. This inhibition can be relieved by adding lactose or isopropyl-β-D-thiogalactopyranoside (IPTG). lac repressor encoded by lacI
     60..90      -  promoter       lac promoter: promoter for the E. coli lac operon
    105..126     -  protein_bind   CAP binding site: CAP binding activates transcription in the presence of cAMP. E. coli catabolite activator protein
    139..231     -  CDS            lacI (fragment): lac repressor; lacI; The lac repressor binds to the lac operator to inhibit transcription in E. coli. This inhibition can be relieved by adding lactose or isopropyl-β-D-thiogalactopyranoside (IPTG).
    414..1002    -  rep_origin     ori: high-copy-number ColE1/pMB1/pBR322/pUC origin of replication
   1173..2033    -  CDS            AmpR: β-lactamase; bla; confers resistance to ampicillin, carbenicillin, and related antibiotics
   2034..2138    -  promoter       AmpR promoter: bla
   2233..2268    +  CDS            rop (fragment): Rop protein, which maintains plasmids at low copy number; rop
   2370..2469    +  misc_feature   bom (fragment): basis of mobility region from pBR322
   2475..2632    -  CDS            lacZα (fragment): LacZα fragment of β-galactosidase; lacZ fragment
   3328..3525    -  LTR            3' LTR (ΔU3) (fragment): self-inactivating 3' long terminal repeat (LTR) from Moloney murine leukemia virus
   3529..3565    -  LTR            3' LTR (ΔU3) (fragment): self-inactivating 3' long terminal repeat (LTR) from Moloney murine leukemia virus
   3607..3704    -  CDS            env (fragment): murine leukemia virus gPr80 envelope polyprotein precursor; env; proteolytically cleaved into gp70SU and p15TM subunits
   3712..3759    -  protein_bind   FRT: FLP-mediated recombination occurs in the 8-bp core sequence TCTAGAAA (Turan and Bode, 2011). FLP recombinase from the Saccharomyces cerevisiae 2μ plasmid
   3801..4176    +  promoter       TRE3G promoter: 3rd-generation Tet-responsive promoter that can be activated by binding of Tet-On® 3G
   4186..4318    +  intron         chimeric intron: chimera between introns from human β-globin and immunoglobulin heavy chain genes
   4363..4381    +  promoter       T7 promoter: promoter for bacteriophage T7 RNA polymerase
   4391..5326    +  CDS            hRluc: Renilla luciferase human codon-optimized
   6222..6300    +  ncRNA          Flavi xrRNA: Accession: RF03547 - General Flavivirus exoribonuclease-resistant RNA element
   6380..6454    +  ncRNA          Flavivirus SLIV: Accession: RF01415 - Flavivirus 3'UTR stem loop IV
   7933..8067    -  polyA_signal   SV40 poly(A) signal: SV40 polyadenylation signal
   8090..8173    -  CDS            large T antigen (fragment): large T antigen from SV40 (simian virus 40)
   8245..8654    -  CDS            gag (truncated) (fragment): truncated Moloney murine leukemia virus (MMLV) gag gene lacking the start codon
   8744..8832    -  misc_feature   MESV Ψ (fragment): packaging signal of murine embryonic stem cell virus
   8884..9083    -  misc_feature   MMLV Ψ: packaging signal of Moloney murine leukemia virus (MMLV)
   9146..9737    -  LTR            LTR: long terminal repeat from Moloney murine leukemia virus
