[The description below was written by a language model from this plasmid's Addgene catalogue record and pLannotate feature annotations shown in this document.]
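Description:
pSF4 TetCMV intron Renilla STOP 12xPP7 1xfirefly-siRNA xrRNA12 24xMS2 SV40 CTE polyA is a roughly 10.1 kb mammalian expression plasmid that encodes the TREAT reporter mRNA. It is propagated in E. coli at high copy from a ColE1/pUC-type origin under ampicillin selection. Although catalogued simply as mammalian expression, the feature tables show that the pSF4 backbone carries Moloney murine leukemia virus elements: a 5' LTR, MMLV and MESV packaging signals, a truncated gag fragment and a self-inactivating ΔU3 3' LTR. These suggest a gammaretroviral transfer architecture. The reporter cassette lies in the opposite orientation to these viral elements, and an FRT site for FLP recombinase sits just upstream of the promoter. The record does not say how these features are meant to be used.

The cassette is driven by a tetracycline-responsive promoter (annotated as TRE3G), so transcription can be induced in cells supplying a Tet transactivator. A chimeric β-globin/immunoglobulin intron and a T7 promoter follow, then the 936 bp human codon-optimized Renilla luciferase ORF ending in a stop codon. According to the name and catalogue fields, the 3'UTR contains 12 PP7 stem-loops, a single firefly siRNA target site, two flaviviral exoribonuclease-resistant pseudoknots (xrRNA1 and 2), 24 MS2 stem-loops, and a CTE. The annotation detects only the xrRNA elements and an SV40 poly(A) signal, which is annotated on the minus strand.

The two stem-loop arrays can be labelled separately by fluorescent PP7 and MS2 coat proteins. The xrRNAs block 5'-to-3' exonucleolytic decay, so a degraded transcript is expected to leave a stable fragment carrying only the MS2 array, while intact mRNAs carry both labels. This distinction supports single-molecule imaging of mRNA turnover in single cells, and the siRNA site presumably allows cleavage to be triggered on demand. The depositor and sequenced records differ by only a few nucleotides.
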