Addgene plasmid #104094: pSF4 TetCMV intron Renilla STOP 12xPP7 1xfirefly-siRNA xrRNA12 24xMS2 SV40 CTE polyA
Purpose: Expresses TREAT reporter in mammalian cells
Depositing lab: Jeffrey Chao. Depositing organization: Friedrich Miescher Institute for Biomedical Research. Publication: The Dynamics of mRNA Turnover Revealed by Single-Molecule Imaging in Single Cells. Horvathova I, Voigt F, Kotrys AV, Zhan Y, Artus-Revel CG, Eglinger J, Stadler MB, Giorgetti L, Chao JA. Mol Cell. 2017 Nov 2;68(3):615-625.e9. doi: 10.1016/j.molcel.2017.09.030. Epub 2017 Oct 19. PubMed 29056324.
Backbone
  Vector backbone: pSF4
  Vector type: Mammalian Expression
Growth in bacteria
  Bacterial resistance: Ampicillin, 100 μg/mL
  Growth temperature: 37°C
  Growth strain: DH5alpha
  Copy number: High Copy
Gene/Insert
  Gene/Insert name: Renilla luciferase
  Species: Renilla reniformis
  Insert size (bp): 936
  Promoter: TetCMV
  Tag / fusion protein: 12xPP7 stem loops in 3'UTR; xrRNA1 and 2 pseudo knots in 3'UTR; 24xMS2 stem loops in 3'UTR
  Cloning method: Unknown
  Sequencing primers: 5′ AATACGACTCACTATAGGC
Terms and licenses: Academic/Nonprofit Terms; Industry Terms: Not Available to Industry
How to cite: pSF4 TetCMV intron Renilla STOP 12xPP7 1xfirefly-siRNA xrRNA12 24xMS2 SV40 CTE polyA was a gift from Jeffrey Chao (Addgene plasmid # 104094 ; http://n2t.net/addgene:104094 ; RRID:Addgene_104094)
